Addgene plasmid #137782: RnAT1aR-mCherry
Purpose: Visualization of At1aR
Depositing lab: Dorus Gadella. Depositing organization: University of Amsterdam. Publication: Not So Dry After All: DRY Mutants of the AT1A Receptor and H1 Receptor Can Induce G-Protein-Dependent Signaling. Pietraszewska-Bogiel A, Joosen L, Chertkova AO, Goedhart J. ACS Omega. 2020 Feb 3;5(6):2648-2659. doi: 10.1021/acsomega.9b03146. eCollection 2020 Feb 18. PubMed 32095688.
Backbone
  Vector backbone: pEGFP-N1
  Vector type: Mammalian Expression
Growth in bacteria
  Bacterial resistance: Kanamycin, 50 μg/mL
  Growth temperature: 37°C
  Growth strain: DH5alpha
  Copy number: High Copy
Gene/Insert
  Gene/Insert name: Rat AT1a receptor
  Species: R. norvegicus (rat)
  Entrez Gene: Agtr1a (a.k.a. AT1, AT1A, AT1R, Agtr1)
  Promoter: CMV
  Cloning method: Restriction Enzyme; 5′ cloning site Unknown (unknown if destroyed)
Terms and licenses: Academic/Nonprofit Terms; Industry Terms: Not Available to Industry
How to cite: RnAT1aR-mCherry was a gift from Dorus Gadella (Addgene plasmid # 137782 ; http://n2t.net/addgene:137782 ; RRID:Addgene_137782)
