[The description below was written by a language model from this plasmid's Addgene catalogue record and pLannotate feature annotations shown in this document.]
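Description:
RnAT1aR-mCherry is a mammalian expression plasmid built on the pEGFP-N1 backbone, in which the rat angiotensin II type 1a receptor (Agtr1a, a G-protein-coupled receptor that signals through the phosphatidylinositol–calcium pathway) is placed upstream of the monomeric red fluorescent protein mCherry. In the 5,766-nt sequence record the receptor coding region is followed after a short gap by the mCherry coding region on the same strand. This is consistent with a C-terminal fusion in which mCherry occupies the position normally held by EGFP in the N1-type vector, although the record does not state the linker or the cloning sites used. Expression is driven by the human CMV immediate early enhancer and promoter, which span the numbering origin of the circular map, and transcripts are terminated by the SV40 polyadenylation signal.

The rest of the plasmid is standard backbone. A high-copy ColE1/pUC-type origin supports propagation in E. coli, and an f1 origin is also present. A single NeoR/KanR (Tn5 aminoglycoside phosphotransferase) gene sits behind tandem bacterial (bla) and SV40 early promoters and ends in an HSV TK polyadenylation signal. It therefore provides kanamycin selection in bacteria and could provide G418 selection in transfected mammalian cells. The short annotated fragments of SV40 large T antigen, ble and bGH poly(A) appear to be backbone remnants or partial matches rather than functional elements.

The stated purpose is visualization of the AT1a receptor, that is, fluorescence imaging of its expression and localization in mammalian cells. The plasmid was deposited with a study of G-protein-dependent signaling by DRY-motif mutants of the AT1A and H1 receptors.
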