Features (pLannotate 1.2.2; 15 found; start..end, strand, type, name):
      1..204     +  promoter       CMV promoter: human cytomegalovirus (CMV) immediate early promoter
    227..264     +  misc_feature   MCS (fragment): multiple cloning site
    268..1344    +  CDS            Agtr1: AGTRA_RAT - Also known as Agtr1a, At1a. Experimental evidence at protein level: Swiss-Prot protein existence level 1. Receptor for angiotensin II. Mediates its action by association with G proteins that activate a phosphatidylinositol- calcium second messenger system. From Rattus norvegicus (Rat).
   1357..2064    +  CDS            mCherry: mCherry is a basic (constitutively fluorescent) red fluorescent protein published in 2004, derived from Discosoma sp.. It is reported to be a very rapidly-maturing monomer with low acid sensitivity.
   2084..2167    +  CDS            large T antigen (fragment): large T antigen from SV40 (simian virus 40)
   2190..2311    +  polyA_signal   SV40 poly(A) signal: SV40 polyadenylation signal
   2345..2773    -  rep_origin     f1 ori (sequence partly withheld): f1 bacteriophage origin of replication; arrow indicates direction of (+) strand synthesis
   2800..2904    +  promoter       AmpR promoter: bla
   2906..3263    +  promoter       SV40 promoter: SV40 enhancer and early promoter
   3298..4092    +  CDS            NeoR/KanR: aminoglycoside phosphotransferase from Tn5; aph(3')-II (or nptII); confers resistance to neomycin, kanamycin, and G418 (Geneticin®)
   4113..4265    +  CDS            ble (fragment): BLE_KLEPN - Experimental evidence at protein level: Swiss-Prot protein existence level 1. Binding protein with a strong affinity to the bleomycin family of antibiotics. Binds to CL990; an antimitotic-antibiotic compound. From Klebsiella pneumoniae.
   4324..4371    +  polyA_signal   HSV TK poly(A) signal: herpes simplex virus thymidine kinase polyadenylation signal (Cole and Stacy, 1985)
   4462..4478    -  polyA_signal   bGH poly(A) signal (fragment): bovine growth hormone polyadenylation signal
   4700..5288    +  rep_origin     ori: high-copy-number ColE1/pMB1/pBR322/pUC origin of replication
   5463..5766    +  enhancer       CMV enhancer: human cytomegalovirus immediate early enhancer
>Addgene plasmid #137782 | RnAT1aR-mCherry | addgene full sequence | sequence record 273172 | Addgene NGS Result
GTGATGCGGTTTTGGCAGTACATCAATGGGCGTGGATAGCGGTTTGACTCACGGGGATTTCCAAGTCTCC
ACCCCATTGACGTCAATGGGAGTTTGTTTTGGCACCAAAATCAACGGGACTTTCCAAAATGTCGTAACAA
CTCCGCCCCATTGACGCAAATGGGCGGTAGGCGTGTACGGTGGGAGGTCTATATAAGCAGAGCTGGTTTA
GTGAACCGTCAGATCCGCTAGCGCTACCGGACTCAGATCTCGAGCTCAAGCTTCAAAATGGCCCTTAACT
CTTCTGCTGAAGATGGTATCAAAAGAATCCAAGATGACTGCCCCAAGGCTGGCAGGCACAGTTACATATT
TGTCATGATCCCTACCCTCTACAGCATCATCTTTGTGGTGGGAATATTTGGAAACAGCTTGGTGGTGATT
GTCATTTACTTTTACATGAAGCTGAAGACTGTGGCCAGCGTCTTTCTTCTCAATCTCGCCTTGGCTGACT
TATGCTTTTTGCTGACTTTGCCCCTGTGGGCAGTCTATACCGCTATGGAGTACCGCTGGCCCTTCGGCAA
TCACCTATGTAAGATCGCTTCGGCCAGCGTGAGCTTCAACCTCTACGCCAGTGTGTTCCTTCTCACGTGT
CTCAGCATCGACCGCTACCTGGCCATCGTCCACCCAATGAAGTCTCGCCTTCGCCGCACGATGCTGGTGG
CCAAAGTCACCTGCATCATCATCTGGCTGATGGCTGGCTTGGCCAGTTTGCCAGCTGTCATCCACCGAAA
TGTATACTTCATCGAGAACACCAATATCACAGTGTGCGCGTTTCATTATGAGTCTCGGAATTCGACGCTC
CCCATAGGGCTGGGCCTTACCAAGAATATTCTGGGCTTCTTGTTCCCTTTCCTTATCATTCTCACCAGCT
ATACCCTTATTTGGAAAGCTCTAAAGAAGGCTTATGAAATTCAAAAGAACAAACCAAGAAACGATGACAT
CTTTAGGATAATTATGGCGATTGTGCTTTTCTTCTTCTTTTCCTGGGTCCCCCACCAAATATTCACTTTC
CTGGATGTGCTGATTCAGCTGGGCGTCATCCATGACTGTAAAATTTCTGACATCGTGGACACTGCCATGC
CCATCACCATCTGCATAGCGTATTTTAACAACTGCCTGAACCCTCTGTTCTACGGCTTTCTGGGGAAGAA
ATTTAAAAAGTATTTCCTCCAGCTCCTGAAATATATTCCCCCAAAGGCCAAGTCCCACTCAAGCCTGTCT
ACGAAAATGAGCACGCTTTCTTACCGGCCTTCGGATAACATGAGCTCATCGGCCAAAAAGCCTGCGTCTT
GTTTTGAGGTGGAACCGGTCGCCACCATGGTGAGCAAGGGCGAGGAGGATAACATGGCCATCATCAAGGA
GTTCATGCGCTTCAAGGTGCACATGGAGGGCTCCGTGAACGGCCACGAGTTCGAGATCGAGGGCGAGGGC
GAGGGCCGCCCCTACGAGGGCACCCAGACCGCCAAGCTGAAGGTGACCAAGGGTGGCCCCCTGCCCTTCG
CCTGGGACATCCTGTCCCCTCAGTTCATGTACGGCTCCAAGGCCTACGTGAAGCACCCCGCCGACATCCC
CGACTACTTGAAGCTGTCCTTCCCCGAGGGCTTCAAGTGGGAGCGCGTGATGAACTTCGAGGACGGCGGC
GTGGTGACCGTGACCCAGGACTCCTCCCTGCAGGACGGCGAGTTCATCTACAAGGTGAAGCTGCGCGGCA
CCAACTTCCCCTCCGACGGCCCCGTAATGCAGAAGAAGACCATGGGCTGGGAGGCCTCCTCCGAGCGGAT
GTACCCCGAGGACGGCGCCCTGAAGGGCGAGATCAAGCAGAGGCTGAAGCTGAAGGACGGCGGCCACTAC
GACGCTGAGGTCAAGACCACCTACAAGGCCAAGAAGCCCGTGCAGCTGCCCGGCGCCTACAACGTCAACA
TCAAGTTGGACATCACCTCCCACAACGAGGACTACACCATCGTGGAACAGTACGAACGCGCCGAGGGCCG
CCACTCCACCGGCGGCATGGACGAGCTGTACAAGTAAAGCGGCCGCGACTCTAGATCATAATCAGCCATA
CCACATTTGTAGAGGTTTTACTTGCTTTAAAAAACCTCCCACACCTCCCCCTGAACCTGAAACATAAAAT
GAATGCAATTGTTGTTGTTAACTTGTTTATTGCAGCTTATAATGGTTACAAATAAAGCAATAGCATCACA
AATTTCACAAATAAAGCATTTTTTTCACTGCATTCTAGTTGTGGTTTGTCCAAACTCATCAATGTATCTT
AAGGCGTAAATTGTAAGCGTTAATATTTTGTTAAAATTCGCGTTAAATTTTTGTTAAATCAGCTCATTTT
TTAACCAATAGGCCGAAATCGGCAAAATCCCTTATAAATCAAAAGAATAGACCGAGATAGGGT
[37 nt withheld, positions 2444-2480]
AAAGAACGTGGACTCCAACGTCAAAGG
[49 nt withheld, positions 2508-2556]
T
[91 nt withheld, positions 2558-2648]
G
[124 nt withheld, positions 2650-2773]
CAGGTGGCACTTTTCGGGGAAATGTGCGCGGAACCCCTATTTGTTTATTTTTCTAAATACATTCAAATAT
GTATCCGCTCATGAGACAATAACCCTGATAAATGCTTCAATAATATTGAAAAAGGAAGAGTCCTGAGGCG
GAAAGAACCAGCTGTGGAATGTGTGTCAGTTAGGGTGTGGAAAGTCCCCAGGCTCCCCAGCAGGCAGAAG
TATGCAAAGCATGCATCTCAATTAGTCAGCAACCAGGTGTGGAAAGTCCCCAGGCTCCCCAGCAGGCAGA
AGTATGCAAAGCATGCATCTCAATTAGTCAGCAACCATAGTCCCGCCCCTAACTCCGCCCATCCCGCCCC
TAACTCCGCCCAGTTCCGCCCATTCTCCGCCCCATGGCTGACTAATTTTTTTTATTTATGCAGAGGCCGA
GGCCGCCTCGGCCTCTGAGCTATTCCAGAAGTAGTGAGGAGGCTTTTTTGGAGGCCTAGGCTTTTGCAAA
GATCGATCAAGAGACAGGATGAGGATCGTTTCGCATGATTGAACAAGATGGATTGCACGCAGGTTCTCCG
GCCGCTTGGGTGGAGAGGCTATTCGGCTATGACTGGGCACAACAGACAATCGGCTGCTCTGATGCCGCCG
TGTTCCGGCTGTCAGCGCAGGGGCGCCCGGTTCTTTTTGTCAAGACCGACCTGTCCGGTGCCCTGAATGA
ACTGCAAGACGAGGCAGCGCGGCTATCGTGGCTGGCCACGACGGGCGTTCCTTGCGCAGCTGTGCTCGAC
GTTGTCACTGAAGCGGGAAGGGACTGGCTGCTATTGGGCGAAGTGCCGGGGCAGGATCTCCTGTCATCTC
ACCTTGCTCCTGCCGAGAAAGTATCCATCATGGCTGATGCAATGCGGCGGCTGCATACGCTTGATCCGGC
TACCTGCCCATTCGACCACCAAGCGAAACATCGCATCGAGCGAGCACGTACTCGGATGGAAGCCGGTCTT
GTCGATCAGGATGATCTGGACGAAGAGCATCAGGGGCTCGCGCCAGCCGAACTGTTCGCCAGGCTCAAGG
CGAGCATGCCCGACGGCGAGGATCTCGTCGTGACCCATGGCGATGCCTGCTTGCCGAATATCATGGTGGA
AAATGGCCGCTTTTCTGGATTCATCGACTGTGGCCGGCTGGGTGTGGCGGACCGCTATCAGGACATAGCG
TTGGCTACCCGTGATATTGCTGAAGAGCTTGGCGGCGAATGGGCTGACCGCTTCCTCGTGCTTTACGGTA
TCGCCGCTCCCGATTCGCAGCGCATCGCCTTCTATCGCCTTCTTGACGAGTTCTTCTGAGCGGGACTCTG
GGGTTCGAAATGACCGACCAAGCGACGCCCAACCTGCCATCACGAGATTTCGATTCCACCGCCGCCTTCT
ATGAAAGGTTGGGCTTCGGAATCGTTTTCCGGGACGCCGGCTGGATGATCCTCCAGCGCGGGGATCTCAT
GCTGGAGTTCTTCGCCCACCCTAGGGGGAGGCTAACTGAAACACGGAAGGAGACAATACCGGAAGGAACC
CGCGCTATGACGGCAATAAAAAGACAGAATAAAACGCACGGTGTTGGGTCGTTTGTTCATAAACGCGGGG
TTCGGTCCCAGGGCTGGCACTCTGTCGATACCCCACCGAGACCCCATTGGGGCCAATACGCCCGCGTTTC
TTCCTTTTCCCCACCCCACCCCCCAAGTTCGGGTGAAGGCCCAGGGCTCGCAGCCAACGTCGGGGCGGCA
GGCCCTGCCATAGCCTCAGGTTACTCATATATACTTTAGATTGATTTAAAACTTCATTTTTAATTTAAAA
GGATCTAGGTGAAGATCCTTTTTGATAATCTCATGACCAAAATCCCTTAACGTGAGTTTTCGTTCCACTG
AGCGTCAGACCCCGTAGAAAAGATCAAAGGATCTTCTTGAGATCCTTTTTTTCTGCGCGTAATCTGCTGC
TTGCAAACAAAAAAACCACCGCTACCAGCGGTGGTTTGTTTGCCGGATCAAGAGCTACCAACTCTTTTTC
CGAAGGTAACTGGCTTCAGCAGAGCGCAGATACCAAATACTGTTCTTCTAGTGTAGCCGTAGTTAGGCCA
CCACTTCAAGAACTCTGTAGCACCGCCTACATACCTCGCTCTGCTAATCCTGTTACCAGTGGCTGCTGCC
AGTGGCGATAAGTCGTGTCTTACCGGGTTGGACTCAAGACGATAGTTACCGGATAAGGCGCAGCGGTCGG
GCTGAACGGGGGGTTCGTGCACACAGCCCAGCTTGGAGCGAACGACCTACACCGAACTGAGATACCTACA
GCGTGAGCTATGAGAAAGCGCCACGCTTCCCGAAGGGAGAAAGGCGGACAGGTATCCGGTAAGCGGCAGG
GTCGGAACAGGAGAGCGCACGAGGGAGCTTCCAGGGGGAAACGCCTGGTATCTTTATAGTCCTGTCGGGT
TTCGCCACCTCTGACTTGAGCGTCGATTTTTGTGATGCTCGTCAGGGGGGCGGAGCCTATGGAAAAACGC
CAGCAACGCGGCCTTTTTACGGTTCCTGGCCTTTTGCTGGCCTTTTGCTCACATGTTCTTTCCTGCGTTA
TCCCCTGATTCTGTGGATAACCGTATTACCGCCATGCATTAGTTATTAATAGTAATCAATTACGGGGTCA
TTAGTTCATAGCCCATATATGGAGTTCCGCGTTACATAACTTACGGTAAATGGCCCGCCTGGCTGACCGC
CCAACGACCCCCGCCCATTGACGTCAATAATGACGTATGTTCCCATAGTAACGCCAATAGGGACTTTCCA
TTGACGTCAATGGGTGGAGTATTTACGGTAAACTGCCCACTTGGCAGTACATCAAGTGTATCATATGCCA
AGTACGCCCCCTATTGACGTCAATGACGGTAAATGGCCCGCCTGGCATTATGCCCAGTACATGACCTTAT
GGGACTTTCCTACTTGGCAGTACATCTACGTATTAGTCATCGCTATTACCATG
